>Addgene plasmid #86173 | pICSL4723-P1 | addgene full sequence | sequence record 193313 | Addgene NGS Result
GGCTAAAGGAGGCGGCATGGAAAATCAAGAACAACCAGGCACCGACGCCGTGGAATGCCCCATGTGTGGA
GGAACGGGCGGTTGGCCAGGCGTAAGCGGCTGGGTTGTCTGCCGGCCCTGCAATGGCACTGGAACCCCCA
AGCCCGAGGAATCGGCGTGAGCGGTCGCAAACCATCCGGCCCGGTACAAATCGGCGCGGCGCTGGGTGAT
GACCTGGTGGAGAAGTTGAAGGCCGCGCAGGCCGCCCAGCGGCAACGCATCGAGGCAGAAGCACGCCCCG
GTGAATCGTGGCAAGCGGCCGCTGATCGAATCCGCAAAGAATCCCGGCAACCGCCGGCAGCCGGTGCGTC
GTCGATTAGGAAGCCGCCCAAGGGCGACGAGCAACCAGATTTTTTCGTTCCGATGCTCTATGACGTGGGC
ACCCGCGATAGTCGCAGCATCATGGACGTGGCCGTTTTCCGTCTGTCGAAGCGTGACCGACGAGCTGGCG
AGGTGATCCGCTACGAGCTTCCAGACGGGCACGTAGAGGTTTCCGCAGGGCCGGCCGGCATGGCCAGTGT
GTGGGATTACGACCTGGTACTGATGGCGGTTTCCCATCTAACCGAATCCATGAACCGATACCGGGAAGGG
AAGGGAGACAAGCCCGGCCGCGTGTTCCGTCCACACGTTGCGGACGTACTCAAGTTCTGCCGGCGAGCCG
ATGGCGGAAAGCAGAAAGACGACCTGGTAGAAACCTGCATTCGGTTAAACACCACGCACGTTGCCATGCA
GCGTACGAAGAAGGCCAAGAACGGCCGCCTGGTGACGGTATCCGAGGGTGAAGCCTTGATTAGCCGCTAC
AAGATCGTAAAGAGCGAAACCGGGCGGCCGGAGTACATCGAGATCGAGCTAGCTGATTGGATGTACCGCG
AGATCACAGAAGGCAAGAACCCGGACGTGCTGACGGTTCACCCCGATTACTTTTTGATCGATCCCGGCAT
CGGCCGTTTTCTCTACCGCCTGGCACGCCGCGCCGCAGGCAAGGCAGAAGCCAGATGGTTGTTCAAGACG
ATCTACGAACGCAGTGGCAGCGCCGGAGAGTTCAAGAAGTTCTGTTTCACCGTGCGCAAGCTGATCGGGT
CAAATGACCTGCCGGAGTACGATTTGAAGGAGGAGGCGGGGCAGGCTGGCCCGATCCTAGTCATGCGCTA
CCGCAACCTGATCGAGGGCGAAGCATCCGCCGGTTCCTAATGTACGGAGCAGATGCTAGGGCAAATTGCC
CTAGCAGGGGAAAAAGGTCGAAAAAGCTTCTTTCCTGTGGATAGCACGTACATTGGGAACCCAAAGCCGT
ACATTGGGAACCGGAACCCGTACATTGGGAACCCAAAGCCGTACATTGGGAACCGGTCACACATGTAAGT
GACTGATATAAAAGAGAAAAAAGGCGATTTTTCCGCCTAAAACTCTTTAAAACTTATTAAAACTCTTAAA
ACCCGCCTGGCCTGTGCATAACTGTCTGGCCAGCGCACAGCCGAACAGCTGCAAAAAGCGCCCACATCAA
GGCTCCGAGTGCGCGGAACCCCTATTTGTTTATTTTTCTAAATACATTCAAATATGTATCCGCTCATGAG
ACAATAACCCTGATAAATGCTTCAATAATATTGAAAAAGGAAGAGTATGGCTAAAATGAGAATATCACCG
GAATTGAAAAAACTGATCGAAAAATACCGCTGCGTAAAAGATACGGAAGGAATGTCTCCTGCTAAGGTAT
ATAAGCTGGTGGGAGAAAATGAAAACCTATATTTAAAAATGACGGACAGCCGGTATAAAGGGACCACCTA
TGATGTGGAACGGGAAAAGGACATGATGCTATGGCTGGAAGGAAAGCTGCCTGTTCCAAAGGTCCTGCAC
TTTGAACGGCATGATGGCTGGAGCAATCTGCTCATGAGTGAGGCCGATGGCGTCCTTTGCTCGGAAGAGT
ATGAAGATGAACAAAGCCCTGAAAAGATTATCGAGCTGTATGCGGAGTGCATCAGGCTCTTTCACTCCAT
CGACATATCGGATTGTCCCTATACGAATAGCTTAGACAGCCGCTTAGCCGAATTGGATTACTTACTGAAT
AACGATCTGGCCGATGTGGATTGCGAAAACTGGGAAGAGGACACTCCATTTAAAGATCCGCGCGAGCTGT
ATGATTTTTTAAAGACGGAAAAGCCCGAAGAGGAACTTGTCTTTTCCCACGGCGACCTGGGAGACAGCAA
CATCTTTGTGAAAGATGGCAAAGTAAGTGGCTTTATTGATCTTGGGAGAAGCGGCAGGGCGGACAAGTGG
TATGACATTGCCTTCTGCGTCCGGTCGCTCAGGGAGGATATCGGGGAAGAACAGTATGTCGAGCTATTTT
TTGACTTACTGGGGATCAAGCCTGATTGGGAGAAAATAAAATATTATATTTTACTGGATGAATTGTTTTA
GCTGTCAGACCAAGTTTACTCATATATACTTTAGATTGATTTAAAACTTCATTTTTAATTTAAAAGGATC
TAGGTGAAGATCCTTTTTGATAATCTCATGACCAAAATCCCTTAACGTGAGTTTTCGTTCCACTGAGCGT
CAGACCCCGTAGAAAAGATCAAAGGATCTTCTTGAGATCCTTTTTTTCTGCGCGTAATCTGCTGCTTGCA
AACAAAAAAACCACCGCTACCAGCGGTGGTTTGTTTGCCGGATCAAGAGCTACCAACTCTTTTTCCGAAG
GTAACTGGCTTCAGCAGAGCGCAGATACCAAATACTGTTCTTCTAGTGTAGCCGTAGTTAGGCCACCACT
TCAAGAACTCTGTAGCACCGCCTACATACCTCGCTCTGCTAATCCTGTTACCAGTGGCTGCTGCCAGTGG
CGATAAGTCGTGTCTTACCGGGTTGGACTCAAGACGATAGTTACCGGATAAGGCGCAGCGGTCGGGCTGA
ACGGGGGGTTCGTGCACACAGCCCAGCTTGGAGCGAACGACCTACACCGAACTGAGATACCTACAGCGTG
AGCTATGAGAAAGCGCCACGCTTCCCGAAGGGAGAAAGGCGGACAGGTATCCGGTAAGCGGCAGGGTCGG
AACAGGAGAGCGCACGAGGGAGCTTCCAGGGGGAAACGCCTGGTATCTTTATAGTCCTGTCGGGTTTCGC
CACCTCTGACTTGAGCGTCGATTTTTGTGATGCTCGTCAGGGGGGCGGAGCCTATGGAAAAACGCCAGCA
ACGCGGCCTTTTTACGGTTCCTGCTCGGATCTGTTGGACCGGACAGTAGTCATGGTTGATGGGCTGCCTG
TATCGAGTGGTGATTTTGTGCCGAGCTGCCGGTCGGGGAGCTGTTGGCTGGCTGGTGGCAGGATATATTG
TGGTGTAAACAAATTGACGCTTAGACAACTTAATAACACATTGCGGACGTTTTTAATGTACTGGGGTTGA
ACACTCTGTGGAAGACAATGCCTGAGACCGCAGCTGGCACGACAGGTTTCCCGACTGGAAAGCGGGCAGT
GAGCGCAACGCAATTAATGTGAGTTAGCTCACTCATTAGGCACCCCAGGCTTTACACTTTATGCTTCCGG
CTCGTATGTTGTGTGGAATTGTGAGCGGATAACAATTTCACACAGGAAACAGCTATGACCATGATTACGC
CAAGCTTGCATGCCTGCAGGTCGACTCTAGAGGATCCCCGGGTACCGAGCTCGAATTCACTGGCCGTCGT
TTTACAACGTCGTGACTGGGAAAACCCTGGCGTTACCCAACTTAATCGCCTTGCAGCACATCCCCCTTTC
GCCAGCTGGCGTAATAGCGAAGAGGCCCGCACCGATCGCCCTTCCCAACAGTTGCGCAGCCTGAATGGCG
AATGGCGCCTGATGCGGTATTTTCTCCTTACGCATCTGTGCGGTATTTCACACCGCATATGGTGCACTCT
CAGTACAATCTGCTCTGATGCCGCATAGTTAAGCCAGCCCCGACACCCGCCAACACCCGCTGACGCGCCC
TGACGGGCTTGTCTGCTCCCGGCATCCGCTTACAGACAAGCTGTGAGGTCTCAGGGACACGAAGTGATCC
GTTTAAACTATCAGTGTTTGACAGGATATATTGGCGGGTAAACCTAAGAGAAAAGAGCGTTTATTAGAAT
AATCGGATATTTAAAAGGGCGTGAAAAGGTTTATCCGTTCGTCCATTTGTATGTGCATGCCAACCACAGG
GTTCCCCTCGGGAGTCAGCCGTGCGGCTGCATGAAATCCTGGCCGGTTTGTCTGATGCCAAGCTGGCGGC
CTGGCCGGCCAGCTTGGCCGCTGAAGAAACCGAGCGCCGCCGTCTAAAAAGGTGATGTGTATTTGAGTAA
AACAGCTTGCGTCATGCGGTCGCTGCGTATATGATGCGATGAGTAAATAAACAAATACGCAAGGGGAACG
CATGAAGGTTATCGCTGTACTTAACCAGAAAGGCGGGTCAGGCAAGACGACCATCGCAACCCATCTAGCC
CGCGCCCTGCAACTCGCCGGGGCCGATGTTCTGTTAGTCGATTCCGATCCCCAGGGCAGTGCCCGCGATT
GGGCGGCCGTGCGGGAAGATCAACCGCTAACCGTTGTCGGCATCGACCGCCCGACGATTGACCGCGACGT
GAAGGCCATCGGCCGGCGCGACTTCGTAGTGATCGACGGAGCGCCCCAGGCGGCGGACTTGGCTGTGTCC
GCGATCAAGGCAGCCGACTTCGTGCTGATTCCGGTGCAGCCAAGCCCTTACGACATATGGGCCACCGCCG
ACCTGGTGGAGCTGGTTAAGCAGCGCATTGAGGTCACGGATGGAAGGCTACAAGCGGCCTTTGTCGTGTC
GCGGGCGATCAAAGGCACGCGCATCGGCGGTGAGGTTGCCGAGGCGCTGGCCGGGTACGAGCTGCCCATT
CTTGAGTCCCGTATCACGCAGCGCGTGAGCTACCCAGGCACTGCCGCCGCCGGCACAACCGTTCTTGAAT
CAGAACCCGAGGGCGACGCTGCCCGCGAGGTCCAGGCGCTGGCCGCTGAAATTAAATCAAAACTCATTTG
AGTTAATGAGGTAAAGAGAAAATGAGCAAAAGCACAAACACGCTAAGTGCCGGCCGTCCGAGCGCACGCA
GCAGCAAGGCTGCAACGTTGGCCAGCCTGGCAGACACGCCAGCCATGAAGCGGGTCAACTTTCAGTTGCC
GGCGGAGGATCACACCAAGCTGAAGATGTACGCGGTACGCCAAGGCAAGACCATTACCGAGCTGCTATCT
GAATACATCGCGCAGCTACCAGAGTAAATGAGCAAATGAATAAATGAGTAGATGAATTTTAGC
Features (pLannotate 1.2.2; 15 found; start..end, strand, type, name):
    157..1230    +  CDS            pVS1 RepA: replication protein from the Pseudomonas plasmid pVS1 (Heeb et al., 2000)
   1296..1490    +  rep_origin     pVS1 oriV: origin of replication for the Pseudomonas plasmid pVS1 (Heeb et al., 2000)
   1552..1656    +  promoter       AmpR promoter: bla
   1657..2451    +  CDS            KanR: aminoglycoside phosphotransferase; aphA-3; confers resistance to kanamycin
   2622..3210    +  rep_origin     ori: high-copy-number ColE1/pMB1/pBR322/pUC origin of replication
   3346..3370    +  misc_feature   LB T-DNA repeat: left border repeat from nopaline C58 T-DNA
   3460..3502    +  CDS            lacI (fragment): lac repressor; lacI; The lac repressor binds to the lac operator to inhibit transcription in E. coli. This inhibition can be relieved by adding lactose or isopropyl-β-D-thiogalactopyranoside (IPTG).
   3515..3536    +  protein_bind   CAP binding site: CAP binding activates transcription in the presence of cAMP. E. coli catabolite activator protein
   3551..3581    +  promoter       lac promoter: promoter for the E. coli lac operon
   3589..3605    +  protein_bind   lac operator: The lac repressor binds to the lac operator to inhibit transcription in E. coli. This inhibition can be relieved by adding lactose or isopropyl-β-D-thiogalactopyranoside (IPTG). lac repressor encoded by lacI
   3642..3698    -  misc_feature   MCS: pUC18/19 multiple cloning site
   3695..3852    +  CDS            lacZα (fragment): LacZα fragment of β-galactosidase; lacZ fragment
   3858..3957    -  misc_feature   bom (fragment): basis of mobility region from pBR322
   4079..4103    +  misc_feature   RB T-DNA repeat: right border repeat from nopaline C58 T-DNA
   4412..5041    +  CDS            pVS1 StaA: stability protein from the Pseudomonas plasmid pVS1 (Heeb et al., 2000)
