[The description below was written by a language model from this plasmid's Addgene catalogue record and pLannotate feature annotations shown in this document.]
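Description:
pICSL4723-P1 is an empty binary vector for plant expression, described in the record as a "Level P" cloning vector built on the pICSL4723 backbone. At about 5.3 kb it is a compact acceptor plasmid with no insert. It carries two replication systems. A high-copy ColE1/pUC-type origin supports propagation in E. coli. The pVS1 origin (oriV), together with the pVS1 RepA replication protein and StaA stability protein, allows stable maintenance in Agrobacterium and related hosts. Bacterial selection is by kanamycin, through an aphA-3 aminoglycoside phosphotransferase gene driven by the bla (AmpR) promoter.

The cloning region lies between the nopaline C58-type left and right T-DNA border repeats, which define the segment that Agrobacterium transfers into plant cells. In the empty vector, this interval holds a lacZα screening cassette: a CAP binding site, lac promoter and lac operator upstream of a pUC18/19-type multiple cloning site and a lacZα fragment, flanked by small remnants of lacI and of the pBR322 bom region. The LacZ "selectable marker" listed in the record is therefore a blue/white screen. Replacing the cassette with assembled DNA removes α-complementation, so recombinant colonies appear white.

The "Level P" name suggests a higher-order acceptor in a hierarchical modular assembly scheme for combining multigene units, but the record does not state the assembly enzymes, overhangs or what the "P1" position signifies. No plant selectable marker, plant promoter or terminator is annotated within the T-DNA, so these would have to come from the assembled inserts. The vector is typically used to build constructs for Agrobacterium-mediated plant transformation or transient expression.
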