Addgene plasmid #86173: pICSL4723-P1
Purpose: (Empty Backbone) LevelP cloning Vector
Depositing lab: Mark Youles. Depositing organization: Sainsbury Laboratory, Norwich.
Backbone
  Vector backbone: pICSL4723
  Vector type: Plant Expression
  Selectable markers: LacZ
Growth in bacteria
  Bacterial resistance: Kanamycin, 50 μg/mL
  Growth temperature: 37°C
  Growth strain: DH5alpha
  Copy number: High Copy
Gene/Insert
  Gene/Insert name: None
Terms and licenses: Academic/Nonprofit Terms; Industry Terms: Not Available to Industry
How to cite: pICSL4723-P1 was a gift from Mark Youles (Addgene plasmid # 86173 ; http://n2t.net/addgene:86173 ; RRID:Addgene_86173)
